Addgene plasmid #86722: pBN260
Purpose: Tissue-specific FLP expression plasmid for C. elegans
Depositing lab: Peter Askjaer. Depositing organization: Centro Andaluz de Biologia del Desarrollo (CABD). Publication: An Efficient FLP-Based Toolkit for Spatiotemporal Control of Gene Expression in Caenorhabditis elegans. Munoz-Jimenez C, Ayuso C, Dobrzynska A, Torres-Mendez A, Ruiz PC, Askjaer P. Genetics. 2017 Aug;206(4):1763-1778. doi: 10.1534/genetics.117.201012. Epub 2017 Jun 23. PubMed 28646043.
Backbone
  Vector backbone: pBN9
  Vector type: Worm Expression
Growth in bacteria
  Bacterial resistance: Ampicillin, 100 μg/mL
  Growth temperature: 37°C
  Growth strain: DH5alpha
  Copy number: High Copy
Gene/Insert
  Gene/Insert name: Pmyo-3::FLP D5
  Species: C. elegans (nematode)
  Cloning method: Gibson Cloning
  Sequencing primers: 5′ unknown
Terms and licenses: Academic/Nonprofit Terms; Industry Terms: Not Available to Industry
How to cite: pBN260 was a gift from Peter Askjaer (Addgene plasmid # 86722 ; http://n2t.net/addgene:86722 ; RRID:Addgene_86722)
