[The description below was written by a language model from this plasmid's Addgene catalogue record and pLannotate feature annotations shown in this document.]
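Description:
pBN260 is a C. elegans expression plasmid of about 11.6 kb, built on the pBN9 backbone by Gibson assembly, that drives tissue-specific expression of the yeast FLP recombinase. It is propagated in E. coli as a high-copy plasmid through a ColE1/pUC-type origin and selected with ampicillin via the β-lactamase gene and its native promoter. The annotation also picks up short remnants of lacZα, bom, rop and an RSF origin. These are fragments of earlier cloning vectors and not functional modules.

The payload is recorded as Pmyo-3::FLP D5, that is, the FLP coding sequence under the myo-3 promoter, which in worms is generally used to direct expression in body wall muscle. The feature table identifies the FLP1 open reading frame on the reverse strand but does not annotate the promoter or any 3' UTR, so their exact extents are not given. The record does not explain the "D5" designation, which presumably marks a particular FLP variant. An unc-119 coding sequence is also present; this is the standard rescue marker for recovering transgenic animals in an unc-119 mutant background. Gateway attB4, attB1 and attB2 sites lie around these cassettes and are probably left over from the backbone's construction. A short col-34 match probably reflects worm genomic sequence, although the record does not say whether it serves as a homology arm for targeted integration.

The plasmid belongs to a FLP-based toolkit for spatiotemporal control of gene expression. Worms expressing FLP in the chosen tissue are combined with FRT-flanked target constructs, so that recombination switches genes on or off only in that tissue.
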