Features (pLannotate 1.2.2; 14 found; start..end, strand, type, name):
     74..148     +  rep_origin     RSF ori (fragment): Plasmids containing the RSF 1030 origin of replication can be propagated in E. coli cells that contain additional plasmids with compatible origins.
    208..228     +  protein_bind   attB4: mutant version of attB; core recombination site for the Gateway® BP reaction BP Clonase™
    399..566     +  CDS            col-34 (fragment): COL34_CAEEL - Also known as ram-4. Experimental evidence at transcript level: Swiss-Prot protein existence level 2. Nematode cuticles are composed largely of collagen-like proteins. The cuticle functions both as an exoskeleton and as a barrier to protect the worm from its environment. From Caenorhabditis elegans.
   1690..1710    +  protein_bind   attB1: mutant version of attB; core recombination site for the Gateway® BP reaction BP Clonase™
   2574..2591    -  misc_feature   P element 5' end (fragment): No description available
   2702..3544    +  CDS            unc-119: UN119_CAEEL - Experimental evidence at protein level: Swiss-Prot protein existence level 1. Myristoyl-binding protein that acts as a cargo adapter: specifically binds the myristoyl moiety of a subset of N-terminally myristoylated proteins and is required for their localization. Plays a key role in ciliary membrane localization of proteins. Required for the establishment or function of the nervous system. From Caenorhabditis elegans.
   4389..5759    -  CDS            FLP1: FLP_YEAST - Experimental evidence at protein level: Swiss-Prot protein existence level 1. Part of the plasmid amplification system, which corrects any decrease in copy number caused by a rare missegregation event. Catalyzes the recombination between the large inverted repetitions of the 2-micron plasmid during plasmid replication. This recombination event changes the direction of one of the two replication forks in the bidirectionally replicating molecule, effectively resulting in multiple rounds of replication from a single initiation event. Binds specifically to the FLP recognition target (F
   8366..8386    -  protein_bind   attB2: mutant version of attB; core recombination site for the Gateway® BP reaction BP Clonase™
   9458..9615    +  CDS            lacZα (fragment): LacZα fragment of β-galactosidase; lacZ fragment
   9621..9720    -  misc_feature   bom (fragment): basis of mobility region from pBR322
   9822..9857    -  CDS            rop (fragment): Rop protein, which maintains plasmids at low copy number; rop
   9952..10056   +  promoter       AmpR promoter: bla
  10057..10917   +  CDS            AmpR: β-lactamase; bla; confers resistance to ampicillin, carbenicillin, and related antibiotics
  11088..26      +  rep_origin     ori (across the origin): high-copy-number ColE1/pMB1/pBR322/pUC origin of replication
>Addgene plasmid #86722 | pBN260 | addgene full sequence | sequence record 175062 | Addgene NGS Result
CGTCAGGGGGGCGGAGCCTATGGAAAAACGCCAGCAACGCGGCCTTTTTACGGTTCCTGGTCTTTTGCTG
GCCTTTTGCTCACATGTTCTTTCCTGCGTTATCCCCTGATTCTGTGGATAACCGTATTACCGCCTTTGAG
TGAGCTGATACCAGCGGATAACAATTTCACACAGGAAACAGCTATGACCATGATTACGCCAAGCTATCAA
CTTTGTATAGAAAAGTTGGAGGGACTTCCAGCTGTCTGCGAGCCAGTCCAAAAGGGAGAGCCAGGATCCA
CCGGAGAGCCAGGACCAGTCGGACCACCAGGACCATCCGGACAACCAGGAAACGACGGAACCCCAGGTAA
TCATTTCATAGTTTTTCAATCCATATCTAATCACCACATCTTTCAGGACAACCTGGACCAAAGGGACCAC
CAGGACCAGACGGCAAGCCAGGAGCCGACGGAAACCCAGGACAGCCAGGACCAGTCGGACCACCAGGAAC
CCCAGGAGAGCGTGGAATCTGTCCAAAGTACTGCGCCATCGATGGAGGAATCTTCTTCGAGGACGGAACT
CGCCGCTAAGCGGATCGCCTTTAATTTATTCTTTGCCTTATGCGTTGCTCAAAATAAAACATTATTTCAT
CCAAAATAATTTTTTGAGGTTTTAGATGAATTTGATAGTTTAGCTTGTCACTTTCTCCTGTGCGAAGAAA
CTTGCTAAGCAGGTAAGCAGCATCCTTATCAAGTTTCGACCTTATCTCTCAGTAGTCGCATACGTCGTAT
CCCTCATCTGCTTTGTTTTAGCCACTTCAAGGGAATTCAGATCACTTTTTCTCATGTGTTTTCAAATTTA
CTTTTGTGGAGTGACCTTAATTGACCCTCTCGTCATAAGTGGACGGTGGGTAGTTACTTAACAAATTTCG
AGTACAGGATAGTGTCAATGGCATGAGACATGTAGTAGCCAAGCAATTATGGCGAATAAGTTTCAAAAAC
CAACATTCTGTCAAATACAAAGACCTGCAACATTAGAGAATTCATTAAATACATCTTCGAGGAAATCAAA
TTTTCCCGTAGACGATCCCGTAGACCTACTTGTACAATATGTTCTAGATATACACTCCGAACTTAAAATA
TCTCGAACATTTGTGTTGAATATTTATTTTAATTCTAGGTTTTTCAAATTCCGCACGATTTTTGCCATAC
TACTGCCCAATAGTTTACATTTATTGGGCCTGGATCTGTAAGGCACTTTTGGGAGCTCCCTTTCTTTTCC
TTCAAATTACCCATACAGATCTATAAATCACAATTTAATACAAGATTTTATTCAAGTTAAAAACATAAAA
GGGGCTTTGCGGTGGTCCCCATTTCACCAGAGAACTATAAAAAATATAAATTTAACATCAAATGTTGCAA
TTGATTCCCTCTCAAAGCTGCTTGAAGAACCCTGATTCTGTCAAGCCTATGAAGATTTAAAAAAAATTGG
GAAGACCCTTAGTTCCAAACAAGTGTCGTTGACCCAGTAGGCGATATTCTGAAAAGTCATAAAATGGGGT
TGCTAAAAAATTGGTCGCTAACTTACATTTAGCTAGGAATGTTAATTGGAATAACTCATAATTTACAGTA
AAATTATCAAAAAATAGCAAAAATCAATAGAGGACCGCTACACAGGCATCCAACAGTACGAGTTCTGCGT
TTTTGAATTCAAGTTTGTACAAAAAAGCAGGCTCTTTGAGCCAATTTATCCAAGTCCTTGTAAAAAGTAT
TCGAAAATTGTTAACGGATAAAATGTTTATTATAATATCAAAAACAATTTGTCAGTTGACCACTTTTTGA
TATATTTGACAGAAACCGGGATGAATTGGCTCAAAGTTAGGGCGCCCTTCTATTACAGGGTTTCTGATAA
CAAACCGGTTATTAACTCCCAACAAGGGATGATTTCAATTCATCATGCTCAAATTGACCCAAATTAAGTT
ACATGACAAATTCATCGCCCTTTTCAACTCTTCTTGGCTCATCATCTGTTATTCTGTTCCTATTCTGTCT
GCACCCTATACCCCTTTGCATACTCTCTCGTCATTCCTTTCTTGGATAGTGTCTTCTTCTCCCCAGCTCT
GCTACTTCTATGACTTGCGCCCGCTGCTTTTCCGCTCGTTCCTCTCCTCTCTGACGTCTTCTTCTGCTTC
TTTTCTCCTTCCTTTTTCCCTTCTCAATCTTCCTCTTTTTCCCATTTCTGTCAATCATTCGAAGAAGAAG
AAGAAGAAGACCCTCATTCATTTCATTTTTTTTTCTGTCGGTGTGTGCTGCTCGGTTAAGAGTGAGCTCT
CTATTCCACGTCTTCTTCTTTTTCTTCTTCGATTCGAATCAATCACTCCACCAAAACGCATTCGTTTTTG
GGATTCACCCCGCGGTTCGCAATAGGTTTCTTTTTCAAATTATTAGCGTTATAAATAGAAAAATGGTGGA
GTTTCAATAAAAATGATAATTTACAAAGTGTATTTTGATTACATGTACTCAAAAAGGTTGAAATTTTTCA
TACCAGTTTTCCGGAAATCCATCTGATATCATTATCGTATTTTTCTTTTTAAAAATGTTTTCAAAAAAAA
ACAAAATATAGCTGGTTATTTGGCACCCTCTAATTACCATTTTCCTGTCACACCACACTCTTTTCCTTCT
TCCACTTCTTTCCGTTTTCAGCCGCTTCCAACCAAACCGATATGAAAGCCGAGCAACAACGATCGATTCC
ACCCGGCTCGGCGACCTTCCCGTCGCAGGTGAGACTCAGAAAACTAGAGAAACCGCTCAACTAACTCTTG
ATATCCGATTTCATTCTTTTCTCTTTTCTTTTTGTTGAACTTTTCCATATTTCCAGATGCCACGGCCACC
ACCAAGCACCGAACAAGGAATCACAACGGAATCGGAGCTTGCGAAGAAAGCTCAAATCACTCCGAACGAC
GTTTTAGCACTTCCGGGAATCACTCAAGGTATCTTGCTCCCTTTGGATTTCAGTTTAAAACATAAATTTA
GGATTCTTATGCTCCCCATCTGCGAACATCTATAACATCGAGTTCACCAAGTTCCAAATCCGTGATCTGG
ACACTGAGCAAGTGCTTTTCGAGATCGCCAAACCGGAGAACGATCAGGAGAATGATGAGTCGCCACAGGA
GTCGGCAAGATACGTGCGTTATAGATTTGCTCCAAACTTTTTGAAACTCAAAACGGTCGGAGCAACTGTG
GAATTCAAAGTAGGAGACATCCCAATCCATCATTTCCGAATGATCGAACGTCACTTCTTCAAAGATCGCC
TTCTGAAGTGTTTTGACTTTGAATTCGGATTCTGTATTCCGAATTCACGAAACAACTGTGAACATATCTA
TGAGTTCCCTCAACTCTCTCAACAACTCAGTGAGTCATTATTCTAAAAAGTACAATTCAAAAGACTAATC
TCTTTTTCAGTGGACGACATGATCAACAATCCAAACGAGACTCGTTCTGACAGCTTCTATTTCGTCGATA
ACAAACTCGTCATGCACAACAAAGCCGACTACTCATATGATGCATAAATATTTAATACAAAAATGTTCTG
GATAATTATTCTGTCGAATAGAAAAAAAACTCCAAATGTGATTAAATTCCAATAATTCCTGTCTAGTTTG
TTCCTTCCCCTTCCCCTTCTCATGTTCAATGCATTCCTAAGCTTTTCAGTTCCCCCCTTGTTTCTATATT
TTTTCGCTGTCCTGTCACACTCGCTAAAAACACTAATCACACGGAAATCTGTTTTCAATAAAAACTCCAA
CTTTAACTCATTTTCAATTTCAACTGAAAGATTTTTTCATTAGAGAATGTCTAGAACTAGGCCCGGGGAA
AGCCGGGTTACCATAAGAAAAAAAATTACATTTTTTCTCGAATAGTAGAAACATATTGCAAGACTATTTT
TCATTATTTCAGAACACACACTGGAGAGAGACCGTATCCATGTGCTCAATGTGAGAAGGCATTCACCGAC
AGCTCAACTCTTACAAAACATCTGAGAACCCATACTGGACATAAACCTTATGTTTGCTCAATTTGTATGA
TGAAATTCACACAGAGTGGGAACTTGCATAGGCACATGAAAACTCATAAATAGTTTTTCCTATTATGGAA
GTAATGTTTCTAAATGAATATTGCCATTTTCTGCAAAATATTTTACAATCCACAAGTCTCGAACAAATTT
AATCAATGTCTTGTTTTGATACAATTTAACAAATTCACTGTGGAGAGGATTTACTATAAAAACGTTTTAC
ACCAGCAAAAAATCAATAGAACATTTACATGATAAGGAGAATATATAAAAAGGGGGCATTATAATTTACT
GATACAATATGGACAACATTTGAAGGATATGCAGATACATACGCGTTAGATACGACGGTTGATGTAGGAG
GAGAGGTAGTCGAGGACCTCTTGGGAGATGATTCCGTTCCAGGCTGGGTAACGGATGGATCCCTCGGCGG
ATCCCTTGAGTTGCTCGATGTGTTGCCACTCCTCGATTGGGTTGGTCTCGTCCTTGAGGGCGATCATCTC
CTTGGAGATTGGGTCGTAGGCGTAGTAACGGGAGACGAGGGCGAAGTAGTGGTCTGGGATGGCGGTGATT
TGGTGGGTGTAGGTGGTACGGGCGACGGCGGAGGCACGCTTGTCGGACCAGTTTCCGACGACGTTGGTGA
GCTCGGTGAGTCCCTGAAAATTTAAATCAGATTAGTTAGTTAGTAAAATCATGTTTAAACTTACCTTCAT
GGAGAGGAAGGAGGTCATGAGGTGACGTCCGATGTGGGACTTTGGTCCGTTCTTGATGGCGAAGATGGAG
TATGGGGCGTTCTTCTTGAGGGCCTTGTTGTAGGAACGGACGAGGTTGTCCTTGAGGAGTTGGTACTCTT
GCTTGTTGGAGGAGGAGTTTCCGGTACGGTTGACACGCTTGAGGACTGGCTCGGAGTTACGGAGGAACTC
GTCGAGGTAGACGAGTGGGTCGATACGTCCACGGGCGGAGAAGAAGTAGATGTGACGGGAGACGGAGGTC
TTGGTCTCGGTGACGAGGCATTGGATGATGACTCCGAGGTACTTGTTTTGGACGAGCTTGAAGGACTTTG
GGTCGACGTTCTTGATGTCGGAGAAACGTCCGCAGTTGATGAAGGTGGCGAGGAAGAGGAATTGGTAGAG
GGTCTTGGTCTTGGTGAAACGGGAGGTGTACTCGAAGGAGTTGAGGATCTTCTCGGTGATCTCCCAGATG
GACTCTCCCTCGGAGAGGAGGGCCTTGAGCATCTTCTTGGAGTGGGAGTTTCCCTTGTCGGCCTCCTCGG
AGGACTCGAATTGGAGTTGGAGGGAGGAGACGATGTCGGTGATGTCGGATTGGTGCTTTTGTCCGTAGTA
TGGGATGATGGTGAACTCCCAGGCTGGGATGAGCTTCTGAAAATTTAAATAATCAGGGTTAGTTAGTATA
TATATGTTTAAACTTACCTTGAGGGAGGCCTCGAGGATGGTGGCCTTTTGGGTCTTGTACTTGAATTGGA
GGGACTTGTTGACGATGTCGAAGGAGAGGGAGTTGGAGATGATGGTGTTGTAGGACATGAAGGTGGCACG
CTTGATGGCGGTTCCGTTGTGGGTGATCATCCAGCAGAGGTAGGTGAGCTCGGCGGCGCAGAGGGCGATC
TTCTCTCCGGATGGACGCTCGAAACGCTCGACGAATTGACGGACGAGGACTTTTGGTGGTGTCTTACAGA
GAATGTCGAATTGTGGCATTTTTGGTACCTTCTAGATGGATCTAGTGGTCGTGGGTTTGATGGCTCCCTG
CCCTGAAAATTAGACGGTAAAAGTGGAAGAAGAAGCTGGTTGACAAGCAAAGAATCCAAACGAAATGTGA
GAAACAATTGAAATAAAATAGGAAAAAGAAAAATGGAACACTGCTTTTCAGAGATAAAAAAGTTATAGAC
ATTGCTATAAGTTTTTGGAGAACAATGGTAAAGCGTGGTGAGAAGTTTTAGGTTTCAATGGGATTTGAAA
GATGAGAGAAGGTATTGAAAAGGGACCTCAATCATCTTTTTGTGCCGTTTTCATAGCATCAAAAACCAGA
AGCATGCTTCTTCTTCTTCTTCTTCTTATGTTTCTTCTTATCCTCCCACTCCGGTAGGCTCTCCTCCAAT
ATCAATTGAATTGTATTGAGCCTTCGGAGCGAGTTGTGGGGGAGCAACAGAATCTATACAACACGCACAC
ACATCATCGTTGAAGATAAAGAAGAAGAAAACGGAATCCCGGGAGCTATCCCGCCCTCTCTGCACTCTCT
CTCTAATATTCTATTCTTGCTCTTCTATTTTCACTTCGGGAGCCCAACCAACACCTACCCTCCTTCGTTT
TCCGATGAACTTGTGTTTAGAGACATAGAGATATCAGAGAAGGGACACAAATTTTGTTTTTAACAAATCG
CCGAGAAATTTGAAGAAAGGTGATGAAAAACTGGGTGCTATTGTTAGCCAGTGGGGAATGTAACTGGGAA
TACCCTAGGGTTATGAAACTTTTCAGTTCTTACACAGGTAAAGCTGGATTTTCCAAATCATCAATCGGTT
CCTCTGCAGTCTCGATTAAAATATTTGATATTTTCGTCAGGGATTTTGAAGACAAAAAGTTACTTTTTTC
AAAAAAATGTAAAACTGTAAAAGGTAAAAATTTAATAGTTGGAAATATGTGATAACAGAGACGTTTACCT
GATGGCAGGAGGTGTGATCCATTATATTCCATTATATTCGCGCACTCTTAACATTACACTAGTGCTATCT
GAACAGTTGCGAAGAAGATCACAACAACAGTTTCAGATTTCAAGTTTTCCTGATTGCGCACCGTGTTGTT
CATTTAACCATGTTTAAAATTAAATATGAAATAAGGTGCTTTGAATAATTTTTAACGATGCTTGAAAAAT
AACTTCTTCTACAAAAATGGTTAATTTCTATGTACAATTTTTCTTTTATAAATTATACTGACTCTCAAAC
CCATTTTTCTGTTCTTTGTTTTCTGTTTTTCATATTTTCTCGACTTGACTGTTTTGCACCCCCTCTGCAA
TCATTTTTGTTGACCCATACGTTGCCATCACGTACCAAGTCCAAGCTATGGTATCTGTTAGCAACAGTTG
TCACTAATCACATGGCTCTTTTTCTCTGTTTTTATTCATTTTCTTCAGTATCTCGTGAAGAAAACAATGT
GTTGATTGGTCTTTCAATTCTTGCAACAGATGCATTAGATTCAGGGCGCCGGAAGTGCAAGAAGTGGGCG
CTAGTGAAGAATTGAAAAATATGCCAAACATCTGGATAAAAATAAAAAATTAACTTGCAGATAAAGAAAA
AACATTGTGGTTGATCAGAAATGATAATTGGTTGGAAGCCAAACTTTAACGTTGGTTGACCAAAAATACA
TTGAACTAATTGGGTTATTCGTGAAATTAAAACGTATATTTCAGTGCACTTTTTGACTAATTGTAACCTG
AAAAATATATATGTATTCCAGAACAGTTTTTGACCTTCTTACTCTTAGAAATCTTAAATATGTATTGAAA
AATTGAAATGATCGTAACACAGTCAGTTTGGCCATACTATTTTTTTGGGTTCTAAAGTCAGCGGAGCGAA
GCTGATTGCTGAATTTTTTGAGCACAATACCCAATATGTACTTCGTGAGTTCCGAAAACATATGAAATGT
AACGAAACTTGAAGATCTAGTTCATCACATAATCCTGAAAACACTGATTGTGAAAAAGCAATCACACACA
AAACTCAAAATCGGCCACCATAAACCTTTTTGCGGCCAGACCCTTTTGAATTAATCTGTGTGCCTTTAAG
AACGCGTTTCAGAAATTGCAAATATACAATTCTATATCATTCAAATAGCATCTGTTCAATGATCGGTAGT
TTCAGAACATATTCCAAAGATCAATTGTCATTTTAGAACTGATAATTAAACTTTCTTCACCTACTTCTAT
TTTCAGGAGATTAGTATTTTAAGAACTATGACGTAGTGGAATGTAAAACTATGGCACGTGACAAATTATG
CAGTTAATTACAGAATAATCTCTAATTAGCCTGCACTTTTATTTTCGAAAGAAATACTCATGTTTTGTCG
GGAAAATTATTTTATTCAAGAACTTATTATAGCCGGCAGTGATAGAGTACAGGTTAAAATAAATTACTGA
AAATATATGTCAACCTGATCTTTGTTGCAGCCTTATCAAGCAAAATTCAAAATTAACGAAAACAGAGACT
ATAATCACTCCTGCAGGTAGCGGCCGCATGCTACAGCCGGCTCCTCGAGACGTACGGTGCGCGCGATGCA
TTCGAAGATCTGCCCACTAGTGAGTCGTATTAACCCAGCTTTCTTGTACAAAGTGGATAGAATCAAGCAT
GCTCCGCGTTTGCTGTACTATTTCTCGCAGAGCAGTTTTTTTTCTCACACTTTATTATTCTGTACTGCCC
CTCCACGCTATAATTTTTTGCATAGAGGGCCATAAAGGAAAACGGTACGGTAAAAATAATGGGTCCTTTT
TACCGTTGTGTAGATTGTTTCTAACGGGATGCAAATTTTCACTAAAACTCTGGAAAACTGATGGAATTCT
ACGGGCAGCCGGCAATTTTAGATATTTGAAGAATCCTTCTTGATCAGTGCCAAGCTTTCCCATGGACCAA
AGATGTGGATCCAAGATCAAATGCACAGGATCTGAACTCCTTTGTTCCAAAAACAAGGATTTCTTTTCTA
TAGTTTGACCTAAATATTATAGTAGAACATATACATTTGATGATTTCATGAATAATTTATTGTTAAAAAA
TAATACATGTGTTAAAAAATAATTCTAAAAAATTAATTGGAGCGTCCTTGGCGGATATGGCGGATTGGAA
GGTCATAAGTAACTCGAACTAACCTGTAAATATAATTAATTTAGAAGTAATCATTTTGAAATGTTTCTAA
ATTTTTGTAAACGTAATCAATGATTTACTTACAAAATTTTTCGAAATATTAGTAGAAATATAAAAAACCA
GTAAAATTCAAAAGAGGCCAGCCACACATGCATCTTACAATACGAATGATGCGTTTTTTGTCGCCTCGGA
GAAGGAATCAAGCAGGCTCCGCGTTTTCTGTACTATTTCTCCCAGAGCCGTTTATTTTGCATAGGGGGTG
GGTCATAAACGGAGACGTTTTGGTATAAAATTTGCCCCTTCTTCCACCGTTGAAAAAATTGGAAAATGAA
CCGGGACAGGAAAGGGGATTTCAGGATAATGGTTCAATTATCGATGCTACTGTCATATCTGAGTAGTGGA
TTTGAGCAAGGTTTCCAAATTTTGAGTACAAGCGTCTAGTGCATGTGTCAAAAAAGTCGGGCAAAAATTA
GTTTTAATCAATAAGGTTTAAAGATCAGAAATTTTTGTCTGACCTAATGGGCCCAACTTTATTATACATA
GTTGATAATTCACTGGCCGTCGTTTTACAACGTCGTGACTGGGAAAACCCTGGCGTTACCCAACTTAATC
GCCTTGCAGCACATCCCCCTTTCGCCAGCTGGCGTAATAGCGAAGAGGCCCGCACCGATCGCCCTTCCCA
ACAGTTGCGCAGCCTGAATGGCGAATGGCGCCTGATGCGGTATTTTCTCCTTACGCATCTGTGCGGTATT
TCACACCGCATATGGTGCACTCTCAGTGCAATCTGCTCTGATGCCGCATAGTTAAGCCAGCCCCGACACC
CGCCAACACCCGCTGACGCGCCCTGACGGGCTTGTCTGCTCCCGGCATCCGCTTACAGACAAGCTGTGAC
CGTCTCCGGGAGCTGCATGTGTCAGAGGTTTTCACCGTCATCACCGAAACGCGCGAGACGAAAGGGCCTC
GTGATACGCCTATTTTTATAGGTTAATGTCATGATAATAATGGTTTCTTAGACGTCAGGTGGCACTTTTC
GGGGAAATGTGCGCGGAACCCCTATTTGTTTATTTTTCTAAATACATTCAAATATGTATCCGCTCATGAG
ACAATAACCCTGATAAATGCTTCAATAATATTGAAAAAGGAAGAGTATGAGTATTCAACATTTCCGTGTC
GCCCTTATTCCCTTTTTTGCGGCATTTTGCCTTCCTGTTTTTGCTCACCCAGAAACGCTGGTGAAAGTAA
AAGATGCTGAAGATCAGTTGGGTGCACGAGTGGGTTACATCGAACTGGATCTCAACAGCGGTAAGATCCT
TGAGAGTTTTCGCCCCGAAGAACGTTTTCCAATGATGAGCACTTTTAAAGTTCTGCTATGTGGCGCGGTA
TTATCCCGTATTGACGCCGGGCAAGAGCAACTCGGTCGCCGCATACACTATTCTCAGAATGACTTGGTTG
AGTACTCACCAGTCACAGAAAAGCATCTTACGGATGGCATGACAGTAAGAGAATTATGCAGTGCTGCCAT
AACCATGAGTGATAACACTGCGGCCAACTTACTTCTGACAACGATCGGAGGACCGAAGGAGCTAACCGCT
TTTTTGCACAACATGGGGGATCATGTAACTCGCCTTGATCGTTGGGAACCGGAGCTGAATGAAGCCATAC
CAAACGACGAGCGTGACACCACGATGCCTGTAGCAATGGCAACAACGTTGCGCAAACTATTAACTGGCGA
ACTACTTACTCTAGCTTCCCGGCAACAATTAATAGACTGGATGGAGGCGGATAAAGTTGCAGGACCACTT
CTGCGCTCGGCCCTTCCGGCTGGCTGGTTTATTGCTGATAAATCTGGAGCCGGTGAGCGTGGGTCTCGCG
GTATCATTGCAGCACTGGGGTCAGATGGTAAGCCCTCCCGTATCGTAGTTATCTACACGACGGGGAGTCA
GGCAACTATGGATGAACGAAATAGACAGATCGCTGAGATAGGTGCCTCACTGATTAAGCATTGGTAACTG
TCAGACCAAGTTTACTCATATATACTTTAGATTGATTTAAAACTTCATTTTTAATTTAAAAGGATCTAGG
TGAAGATCCTTTTTGATAATCTCATGACCAAAATCCCTTAACGTGAGTTTTCGTTCCACTGAGCGTCAGA
CCCCGTAGAAAAGATCAAAGGATCTTCTTGAGATCCTTTTTTTCTGCGCGTAATCTGCTGCTTGCAAACA
AAAAAACCACCGCTACCAGCGGTGGTTTGTTTGCCGGATCAAGAGCTACCAACTCTTTTTCCGAAGGTAA
CTGGCTTCAGCAGAGCGCAGATACCAAATACTGTTCTTCTAGTGTAGCCGTAGTTAGGCCACCACTTCAA
GAACTCTGTAGCACCGCCTACATACCTCGCTCTGCTAATCCTGTTACCAGTGGCTGCTGCCAGTGGCGAT
AAGTCGTGTCTTACCGGGTTGGACTCAAGACGATAGTTACCGGATAAGGCGCAGCGGTCGGGCTGAACGG
GGGGTTCGTGCACACAGCCCAGCTTGGAGCGAACGACCTACACCGAACTGAGATACCTACAGCGTGAGCT
ATGAGAAAGCGCCACGCTTCCCGAAGGGAGAAAGGCGGACAGGTATCCGGTAAGCGGCAGGGTCGGAACA
GGAGAGCGCACGAGGGAGCTTCCAGGGGGAAACGCCTGGTATCTTTATAGTCCTGTCGGGTTTCGCCACC
TCTGACTTGAGCGTCGATTTTTGTGATGCT
